>Addgene plasmid #15620 | rI7->M71-IRES-GFP-IRES-taulacZ LNL TV | addgene partial sequence | sequence record 22060 | 15620 with M13F
GCGAATTGGGTACCGGGCCCCCCTCGAGGTCGACGGTATCGATAAGCTTGATATCGAATTCGTTTAAACA
TTAATTCCCACTAAAAATCTCCACAACATCTTCACAGAAATAATAAAACTGTCCTAAAATCCATATGGAA
CCATAAGAGACTAAGGATAACCAAAGAAATCCTGAGCAGAAAGAACAATGCTAGAGAGATAGAACACAGT
TTCAACCAGTGTTATAGAGCTATAGTAATAAAAATTGCATGGTACTGGCAACAAAACAAAGCAAAATAAA
TGGCCAAACCAACAGGCATTTAAATCAGAGTAACAGAACAGAAAACTGAAACATGAGTTTAGCCATCTGA
TATTTGACAAAAATGTTAAACATATACACTGGTATAAAGACAAACTCTTCAACAAATTGTGCTGGTAAAA
CTGGATGTCCACATGTAGAAGAATAAAAATAGTCCCACATCTATTATTTGGTACAAAAATTCCAAATGGA
TCAAAAACTTCCATGGGCAACGTTAAATGCTAAAACCACTTGAAGAGTACACAGGCAGTCCCCTCTAAGA
TAGAGATGTAGTAAAAGACTTTCTGAGAAAGACTCCATTTGCTCAGTCATTAAGGTCATTAACTGACCAC
TCCCCACCCCTAATAGGCCCTGGATTTGAAGAGAAAGATCTCAGAGGAAGAAATAAAAATGGCTGACAAA
TATGTAAAAATGTGTTTAACTTCCTTTGCAACTATGAAAATGCAAATT
