>Addgene plasmid #15620 | rI7->M71-IRES-GFP-IRES-taulacZ LNL TV | addgene partial sequence | sequence record 22061 | 15620 with M13R
CTCACTAAAGGGAACAAAGCTGGAGCTCCACCGCGGTGGCGGCCGCGAGCTCAATTAACCCTCACTAAAG
GGAGTCGACTCGATCAACATGCGGATACTTCATTCCTCCTTAGAATAGGGAACAAAATACCAATGGAAGG
AGTTACAGAGACAAAGTTTGGAGCTAAGACAAAAGGATAGATCATCCAGAGACTACTCCACCCAGGGGTC
CATCCCATAATCAGCCACCAAATGCAGACACTATTGCACATGCCACCAAGATTTTGCTGAAAGGACCCTG
ATATAGCTGTCTCTTGTGAGGCTACGCCAGTGCCTGGCAAATACAGAAGTGGATGCTCACAGTCATCTAT
TGGATGGAACACAGGGCCCCCAATGAAGGAGCTAGAGAAAGAACCCAAGGAACTGAAGGGGTCTGCAACC
CTATAGGTTGAACAACAATATAAACTAACCAGTACCCCCAGAGCTCGTGACTCTAGCTGCATATGTAGCA
GAGGATGGCCTAGTCAGCCATCATTGGGAAGAGAGGCCCCTTGATCTTGCAAACTTTATATGCCCCAGTA
CAGGGCAACTCCAGGGCCAAGAAGTGGGAGTGGGTGGG
