[The description below was written by a language model from this plasmid's Addgene catalogue record.]
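Description:
rI7->M71-IRES-GFP-IRES-taulacZ LNL TV is a gene-targeting vector ("TV") for mouse, built in a pBS (pBluescript-type) high-copy cloning backbone of about 3 kb. It is propagated in E. coli under ampicillin selection. The insert is large, roughly 16.4 kb, and is listed as mouse sequence. No feature table accompanies the record, so the extent of the homology arms, the element boundaries and the linearisation site are not stated.

The construct name gives the design. "rI7->M71" indicates a swap of odorant receptor coding regions, with the rI7 receptor sequence placed at the M71 odorant receptor locus so that it is expressed under the endogenous M71 regulatory context rather than from an added promoter. Downstream, two internal ribosome entry sites allow translation of two reporters from the same transcript. GFP gives fluorescent labelling of live cells. Tau-lacZ is a fusion of the microtubule-associated protein tau to β-galactosidase, which carries the enzymatic stain into axons. "LNL" most likely denotes a loxP-flanked neomycin resistance cassette, used for positive selection of targeted embryonic stem cells and removable by Cre recombinase, although the record does not spell this out.

The associated publication concerns how odorant receptor expression defines functional units in the mouse olfactory system. This fits use of the vector to generate knock-in mice in which neurons expressing the swapped receptor, and their axonal projections, can be visualised and studied functionally. The depositor notes that a mouse strain derived from this plasmid is available from a public repository.
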