Addgene plasmid #15620: rI7->M71-IRES-GFP-IRES-taulacZ LNL TV
Depositing lab: Peter Mombaerts. Depositing organization: Rockefeller University. Publication: Odorant receptor expression defines functional units in the mouse olfactory system. Bozza T, Feinstein P, Zheng C, Mombaerts P. J Neurosci. 2002 Apr 15. 22(8):3033-43. 20026321 PubMed 11943806.
Backbone
  Vector backbone: pBS
  Backbone size w/o insert (bp): 3000
  Vector type: high copy number
Growth in bacteria
  Bacterial resistance: Ampicillin, 100 μg/mL
  Growth temperature: 37°C
  Growth strain: DH5alpha
  Copy number: High Copy
Gene/Insert
  Gene/Insert name: rI7->M71-IRES-GFP-IRES-tauLacZ LNL TV
  Species: M. musculus (mouse)
  Insert size (bp): 16400
  Cloning method: Restriction Enzyme
  Sequencing primers: 5′ m13; 3′ reverse
Terms and licenses: Academic/Nonprofit Terms; Industry Terms: Not Available to Industry
Depositor comments: The mouse strain that was derived from this plasmid is available from The Jackson Laboratory: http://jaxmice.jax.org/strain/006665.html
How to cite: rI7->M71-IRES-GFP-IRES-taulacZ LNL TV was a gift from Peter Mombaerts (Addgene plasmid # 15620 ; http://n2t.net/addgene:15620 ; RRID:Addgene_15620)
